Addgene plasmid #83569: pIRES-hrGFP II-mTET1
Purpose: Expresses TET1 with a mutated catalytic domain in mammalian cells
Depositing lab: Jean-Pierre Issa. Depositing organization: Temple University Health Sciences Center. Publication: TET1 is a maintenance DNA demethylase that prevents methylation spreading in differentiated cells. Jin C, Lu Y, Jelinek J, Liang S, Estecio MR, Barton MC, Issa JP. Nucleic Acids Res. 2014 Jun;42(11):6956-71. doi: 10.1093/nar/gku372. Epub 2014 May 29. PubMed 24875481.
Backbone
  Vector backbone: pIRES-hrGFPII
  Backbone manufacturer: Stratagene
  Backbone size w/o insert (bp): 5500
  Total vector size (bp): 11908
  Vector type: Mammalian Expression
Growth in bacteria
  Bacterial resistance: Kanamycin, 50 μg/mL
  Growth temperature: 37°C
  Growth strain: NEB Stable
  Growth instructions: Stbl3 bacteria should be used for transformation and plasmid should be grown at 37 for extended periods.
  Copy number: Unknown
Gene/Insert
  Gene/Insert name: Tet Methylcytosine Dioxygenase 1 (alt name: TET1)
  Species: H. sapiens (human)
  Insert size (bp): 6408
  Mutation: catalytic domain mutant H1672D, D1674A
  GenBank ID: NM_030625
  Entrez Gene: TET1 (a.k.a. CXXC6, LCX, bA119F7.1)
  Promoter: CMV
  Tag / fusion protein: 3X FLAG tag (C terminal on backbone); hr GFP II (C terminal on backbone)
  Cloning method: Restriction Enzyme; 5′ cloning site EcoRI (unknown if destroyed); 3′ cloning site NotI (unknown if destroyed)
  Sequencing primers: 5′ ATGGGCGGTAGGCGTGTA; 3′ ATGCAGTCGTCGAGGAATTG
Terms and licenses: Academic/Nonprofit Terms; Industry Terms: Not Available to Industry
Depositor comments: Mutation location described in the following publication: Minimal role of base excision repair in TET-induced global DNA demethylation in HEK293T cells, EPIGENETICS 2015
How to cite: pIRES-hrGFP II-mTET1 was a gift from Jean-Pierre Issa (Addgene plasmid # 83569 ; http://n2t.net/addgene:83569 ; RRID:Addgene_83569)
