[The description below was written by a language model from this plasmid's Addgene catalogue record, the feature table of its GenBank file and pLannotate feature annotations shown in this document.]
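Description:
pIRES-hrGFP II-mTET1 is a mammalian expression plasmid of roughly 12 kb, built on the Stratagene pIRES-hrGFP II backbone, that carries full-length human TET1 (Tet methylcytosine dioxygenase 1) with two substitutions in the catalytic domain, H1672D and D1674A. It is propagated in bacteria through a high-copy ColE1/pUC-type origin and selected with kanamycin. The Tn5 NeoR/KanR gene lies downstream of both a bacterial bla promoter and an SV40 early promoter/origin and ends in an HSV TK polyadenylation signal, so the same marker can in principle give G418 resistance in mammalian cells. An f1 origin is also present, and T7 and T3 phage promoters flank the expression cassette.

The 6.4 kb TET1 coding sequence was inserted between EcoRI and NotI sites downstream of the CMV immediate-early enhancer/promoter. The annotation software detects the promoter only as short fragments, along with a brief match to an HIV-1 LTR that is probably incidental. The backbone supplies a C-terminal 3xFLAG tag, of which only a fragment is annotated. Downstream lie an EMCV IRES, humanized Renilla GFP and a bGH polyadenylation signal. Although the catalogue lists hrGFP as a C-terminal tag, the IRES arrangement indicates a bicistronic transcript in which GFP is translated separately, marking transfected cells rather than being fused to TET1.

The construct expresses a catalytic-domain mutant of TET1, the enzyme that oxidises 5-methylcytosine to 5-hydroxymethylcytosine, and would typically be compared with wild-type TET1 in DNA demethylation studies. The full sequenced record is slightly longer than the catalogued size. The separate GenBank record covers only a 695 bp unannotated portion.
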