Features (pLannotate 1.2.2; 20 found; start..end, strand, type, name):
     53..641     +  rep_origin     ori: high-copy-number ColE1/pMB1/pBR322/pUC origin of replication
    786..1165    +  enhancer       CMV enhancer: human cytomegalovirus immediate early enhancer
   1238..1255    -  promoter       CMV promoter (fragment): human cytomegalovirus (CMV) immediate early promoter
   1325..1369    +  promoter       CMVd3 promoter: truncated human cytomegalovirus (CMV) immediate early promoter that yields strongly reduced expression relative to the full-length promoter
   1365..1398    +  LTR            5' LTR (truncated) (fragment): truncated 5' long terminal repeat (LTR) from HIV-1
   1414..1432    +  promoter       T7 promoter: promoter for bacteriophage T7 RNA polymerase
   1520..7927    +  CDS            TET1: TET1_HUMAN - Also known as CXXC6, KIAA1676, LCX. Experimental evidence at protein level: Swiss-Prot protein existence level 1. Dioxygenase that catalyzes the conversion of the modified genomic base 5-methylcytosine (5mC) into 5-hydroxymethylcytosine (5hmC) and plays a key role in active DNA demethylation. Also mediates subsequent conversion of 5hmC into 5-formylcytosine (5fC), and conversion of 5fC to 5-carboxylcytosine (5caC). Conversion of 5mC into 5hmC, 5fC and 5caC probably constitutes the first step in cytosine demethylation. Methylation at the C5 position of cytosine bases is an epigenet
   7975..7999    +  CDS            3xFLAG (fragment): three tandem FLAG® epitope tags, followed by an enterokinase cleavage site
   8083..8656    +  misc_feature   IRES: internal ribosome entry site (IRES) of the encephalomyocarditis virus (EMCV)
   8662..9381    +  CDS            hrGFP: humanized Renilla green fluorescent protein mammalian codon-optimized
   9412..9430    -  promoter       T3 promoter: promoter for bacteriophage T3 RNA polymerase
   9456..9662    +  polyA_signal   bGH poly(A) signal: bovine growth hormone polyadenylation signal
   9703..10131   -  rep_origin     f1 ori (sequence partly withheld): f1 bacteriophage origin of replication; arrow indicates direction of (+) strand synthesis
  10158..10260   +  promoter       AmpR promoter: bla
  10305..10376   +  promoter       SV40 promoter (fragment): SV40 enhancer and early promoter
  10377..10448   +  promoter       SV40 promoter (fragment): SV40 enhancer and early promoter
  10452..10586   +  rep_origin     SV40 ori: SV40 origin of replication
  10635..11429   +  CDS            NeoR/KanR: aminoglycoside phosphotransferase from Tn5; aph(3')-II (or nptII); confers resistance to neomycin, kanamycin, and G418 (Geneticin®)
  11450..11602   +  CDS            ble (fragment): BLE_KLEPN - Experimental evidence at protein level: Swiss-Prot protein existence level 1. Binding protein with a strong affinity to the bleomycin family of antibiotics. Binds to CL990; an antimitotic-antibiotic compound. From Klebsiella pneumoniae.
  11661..11708   +  polyA_signal   HSV TK poly(A) signal: herpes simplex virus thymidine kinase polyadenylation signal (Cole and Stacy, 1985)
>Addgene plasmid #83569 | pIRES-hrGFP II-mTET1 | addgene full sequence | sequence record 191033 | Addgene NGS Result
AGTTTTCGTTCCACTGAGCGTCAGACCCCGTAGAAAAGATCAAAGGATCTTCTTGAGATCCTTTTTTTCT
GCGCGTAATCTGCTGCTTGCAAACAAAAAAACCACCGCTACCAGCGGTGGTTTGTTTGCCGGATCAAGAG
CTACCAACTCTTTTTCCGAAGGTAACTGGCTTCAGCAGAGCGCAGATACCAAATACTGTTCTTCTAGTGT
AGCCGTAGTTAGGCCACCACTTCAAGAACTCTGTAGCACCGCCTACATACCTCGCTCTGCTAATCCTGTT
ACCAGTGGCTGCTGCCAGTGGCGATAAGTCGTGTCTTACCGGGTTGGACTCAAGACGATAGTTACCGGAT
AAGGCGCAGCGGTCGGGCTGAACGGGGGGTTCGTGCACACAGCCCAGCTTGGAGCGAACGACCTACACCG
AACTGAGATACCTACAGCGTGAGCTATGAGAAAGCGCCACGCTTCCCGAAGGGAGAAAGGCGGACAGGTA
TCCGGTAAGCGGCAGGGTCGGAACAGGAGAGCGCACGAGGGAGCTTCCAGGGGGAAACGCCTGGTATCTT
TATAGTCCTGTCGGGTTTCGCCACCTCTGACTTGAGCGTCGATTTTTGTGATGCTCGTCAGGGGGGCGGA
GCCTATGGAAAAACGCCAGCAACGCGGCCTTTTTACGGTTCCTGGCCTTTTGCTGGCCTTTTGCTCACAT
GTTCTTTCCTGCGTTATCCCCTGATTCTGTGGATAACCGTATTACCGCCAGGCGCGCCGCGATGTACGGG
CCAGATTTACGCGTTGACATTGATTATTGACTAGTTATTAATAGTAATCAATTACGGGGTCATTAGTTCA
TAGCCCATATATGGAGTTCCGCGTTACATAACTTACGGTAAATGGCCCGCCTGGCTGACCGCCCAACGAC
CCCCGCCCATTGACGTCAATAATGACGTATGTTCCCATAGTAACGCCAATAGGGACTTTCCATTGACGTC
AATGGGTGGAGTATTTACGGTAAACTGCCCACTTGGCAGTACATCAAGTGTATCATATGCCAAGTACGCC
CCCTATTGACGTCAATGACGGTAAATGGCCCGCCTGGCATTATGCCCAGTACATGACCTTATGGGACTTT
CCTACTTGGCAGTACATCTACGTATTAGTCATCGCTATTACCATGGTGATGCGGTTTTGGCAGTACATCA
ATGGGCGTGGATAGCGGTTTGACTCACGGGGATTTCCAAGTCTCCACCCCATTGACGTCAATGGGAGTTT
GTTTTGGCACCAAAATCAACGGGACTTTCCAAAATGTCGTAACAACTCCGCCCCATTGAAGCAAATGGGC
GGTAGGCGTGTACGGTGGGAGGTCTATATAAGCAGAGCTCTCTGGCTAACTAGAGAACCCACTGCTTACT
GGCTTATCGAAATTAATACGACTCACTATAGGGAGACCCAAGCTTCTGGAGGCCCGGGCTTTCAGGGTAC
CGAAGAAGGATCCAAGGAGGAATTCGCCCTTATTATGGACTCTGTAGCTATGTCTCGATCCCGCCATGCA
AGGCCTTCCAGATTAGTCAGGAAGGAAGATGTAAACAAAAAAAAGAAAAACAGCCAACTACGAAAGACAA
CCAAGGGAGCCAACAAAAATGTGGCATCAGTCAAGACTTTAAGCCCTGGAAAATTAAAGCAATTAATTCA
AGAAAGAGATGTTAAGAAAAAAACAGAACCTAAACCACCCGTGCCAGTCAGAAGCCTTCTGACAAGAGCT
GGAGCAGCACGCATGAATTTGGATAGGACTGAGGTTCTTTTTCAGAACCCAGAGTCCTTAACCTGCAATG
GGTTTACAATGGCGCTACGAAGCACCTCTCTTAGCAGGCGACTCTCCCAACCCCCACTGGTCGTAGCCAA
ATCCAAAAAGGTTCCACTTTCTAAGGGTTTAGAAAAGCAACATGATTGTGATTATAAGATACTCCCTGCT
TTGGGAGTAAAGCACTCAGAAAATGATTCGGTTCCAATGCAAGACACCCAAGTCCTTCCTGATATAGAGA
CTCTAATTGGTGTACAAAATCCCTCTTTACTTAAAGGTAAGAGCCAAGAGACAACTCAGTTTTGGTCCCA
AAGAGTTGAGGATTCCAAGATCAATATCCCTACCCACAGTGGCCCTGCAGCTGAGATCCTTCCTGGGCCA
CTGGAAGGGACACGCTGTGGTGAAGGACTATTCTCTGAAGAGACATTGAATGATACCAGTGGTTCCCCAA
AAATGTTTGCTCAGGACACAGTGTGTGCTCCTTTTCCCCAAAGAGCAACCCCCAAAGTTACCTCTCAAGG
AAACCCCAGCATTCAGTTAGAAGAGTTGGGTTCACGAGTAGAATCTCTTAAGTTATCTGATTCTTACCTG
GATCCCATTAAAAGTGAACATGATTGCTACCCCACCTCCAGTCTTAATAAGGTTATACCTGACTTGAACC
TTAGAAACTGCTTGGCTCTTGGTGGGTCTACGTCTCCTACCTCTGTAATAAAATTCCTCTTGGCAGGCTC
AAAACAAGCGACCCTTGGTGCTAAACCAGATCATCAAGAGGCCTTCGAAGCTACTGCAAATCAACAGGAA
GTTTCTGATACCACCTCTTTCCTAGGACAGGCCTTTGGTGCTATCCCACATCAATGGGAACTTCCTGGTG
CTGACCCAGTTCATGGTGAGGCCCTGGGTGAGACCCCAGATCTACCAGAGATTCCTGGTGCTATTCCAGT
CCAAGGAGAGGTCTTTGGTACTATTTTAGACCAACAAGAAACTCTTGGTATGAGTGGGAGTGTTGTCCCA
GACTTGCCTGTCTTCCTTCCTGTTCCTCCAAATCCAATTGCTACCTTTAATGCTCCTTCCAAATGGCCTG
AGCCCCAAAGCACTGTCTCATATGGACTTGCAGTCCAGGGTGCTATACAGATTTTGCCTTTGGGCTCAGG
ACACACTCCTCAATCATCATCAAACTCAGAGAAAAATTCATTACCTCCAGTAATGGCTATAAGCAATGTA
GAAAATGAGAAGCAGGTTCATATAAGCTTCCTGCCAGCTAACACTCAGGGGTTCCCATTAGCCCCTGAGA
GAGGACTCTTCCATGCTTCACTGGGTATAGCCCAACTCTCTCAGGCTGGTCCTAGCAAATCAGACAGAGG
GAGCTCCCAGGTCAGTGTAACCAGCACAGTTCATGTTGTCAACACCACAGTGGTGACTATGCCAGTGCCA
ATGGTCAGTACCTCCTCTTCTTCCTATACCACTTTGCTACCGACTTTGGAAAAGAAGAAAAGAAAGCGAT
GTGGGGTCTGTGAACCCTGCCAGCAGAAGACCAACTGTGGTGAATGCACTTACTGCAAGAACAGAAAGAA
CAGCCATCAGATCTGTAAGAAAAGAAAATGTGAGGAGCTGAAAAAGAAACCATCTGTTGTTGTGCCTCTG
GAGGTTATAAAGGAAAACAAGAGGCCCCAGAGGGAAAAGAAGCCCAAAGTTTTAAAGGCAGATTTTGACA
ACAAACCAGTAAATGGCCCCAAGTCAGAATCCATGGACTACAGTAGATGTGGTCATGGGGAAGAACAAAA
ATTGGAATTGAACCCACATACTGTTGAAAATGTAACTAAAAATGAAGACAGCATGACAGGCATCGAGGTG
GAGAAGTGGACACAAAACAAGAAATCACAGTTAACTGATCACGTGAAAGGAGATTTTAGTGCTAATGTCC
CAGAAGCTGAAAAATCGAAAAACTCTGAAGTTGACAAGAAACGAACCAAATCTCCAAAATTGTTTGTACA
AACCGTAAGAAATGGCATTAAACATGTACACTGTTTACCAGCTGAAACAAATGTTTCATTTAAAAAATTC
AATATTGAAGAATTCGGCAAGACATTGGAAAACAATTCTTATAAATTCCTAAAAGACACTGCAAACCATA
AAAACGCTATGAGCTCTGTTGCTACTGATATGAGTTGTGATCATCTCAAGGGGAGAAGTAACGTTTTAGT
ATTCCAGCAACCTGGCTTTAACTGCAGTTCCATTCCACATTCTTCACACTCCATCATAAATCATCATGCT
AGTATACACAATGAAGGTGATCAACCAAAAACTCCTGAGAATATACCAAGTAAAGAACCAAAAGATGGAT
CTCCCGTTCAACCAAGTCTCTTATCGTTAATGAAAGATAGGAGATTAACATTGGAGCAAGTGGTAGCCAT
AGAGGCCCTGACTCAACTCTCAGAAGCCCCATCAGAGAATTCCTCCCCATCAAAGTCAGAGAAGGATGAG
GAATCAGAGCAGAGAACAGCCAGTTTGCTTAATAGCTGCAAAGCTATCCTCTACACTGTAAGAAAAGACC
TCCAAGACCCAAACTTACAGGGAGAGCCACCAAAACTTAATCACTGTCCATCTTTGGAAAAACAAAGTTC
ATGCAACACGGTGGTTTTCAATGGGCAAACTACTACCCTTTCCAACTCACATATCAACTCAGCTACTAAC
CAAGCATCCACAAAGTCACATGAATATTCAAAAGTCACAAATTCATTATCTCTTTTTATACCAAAATCAA
ATTCATCCAAGATTGACACCAATAAAAGTATTGCTCAAGGGATAATTACTCTTGACAATTGTTCCAATGA
TTTGCATCAGTTGCCACCAAGAAATAATGAAGTGGAGTATTGCAACCAGTTACTGGACAGCAGCAAAAAA
TTGGACTCAGATGATCTATCATGTCAGGATGCAACCCATACCCAAATTGAGGAAGATGTTGCAACACAGT
TGACACAACTTGCTTCGATAATTAAGATCAATTATATAAAACCAGAGGACAAAAAAGTTGAAAGTACACC
AACAAGCCTTGTCACATGTAATGTACAGCAAAAATACAATCAGGAGAAGGGCACAATGCAACAGAAACCA
CCTTCAAGTGTACACAATAATCATGGTTCATCATTAACAAAACAAAAGAACCCAACCCAGAAAAAGACAA
AATCCACCCCATCAAGAGATCGGCGGAAAAAGAAGCCCACAGTTGTAAGTTATCAAGAAAATGATCGGCA
GAAGTGGGAAAAGTTGTCCTATATGTATGGCACAATATGCGACATTTGGATAGCATCGAAATTTCAAAAT
TTTGGGCAATTTTGTCCACATGATTTTCCTACTGTATTTGGGAAAATTTCTTCCTCGACCAAAATATGGA
AACCACTGGCTCAAACGAGGTCCATTATGCAACCCAAAACAGTATTTCCACCACTCACTCAGATAAAATT
ACAGAGATATCCTGAATCAGCAGAGGAAAAGGTGAAGGTTGAACCATTGGATTCACTCAGCTTATTTCAT
CTTAAAACGGAATCCAACGGGAAGGCATTCACTGATAAAGCTTATAATTCTCAGGTACAGTTAACGGTGA
ATGCCAATCAGAAAGCCCATCCTTTGACCCAGCCCTCCTCTCCACCTAACCAGTGTGCTAACGTGATGGC
AGGCGATGACCAAATACGGTTTCAGCAGGTTGTTAAGGAGCAACTCATGCATCAGAGACTGCCAACATTG
CCTGGTATCTCTCATGAAACACCCTTACCGGAGTCAGCACTAACTCTCAGGAATGTAAATGTAGTGTGTT
CAGGTGGAATTACAGTGGTTTCTACCAAAAGTGAAGAGGAAGTCTGTTCATCCAGTTTTGGAACATCAGA
ATTTTCCACAGTGGACAGTGCACAGAAAAATTTTAATGATTATGCCATGAACTTCTTTACTAACCCTACA
AAAAACCTAGTGTCTATAACTAAAGATTCTGAACTGCCCACCTGCAGCTGTCTTGATCGAGTTATACAAA
AAGACAAAGGCCCATATTATACACACCTTGGGGCAGGACCAAGTGTTGCTGCTGTCAGGGAAATCATGGA
GAATAGGTATGGTCAAAAAGGAAACGCAATAAGGATAGAAATAGTAGTGTACACCGGTAAAGAAGGGAAA
AGCTCTCATGGGTGTCCAATTGCTAAGTGGGTTTTAAGAAGAAGCAGTGATGAAGAAAAAGTTCTTTGTT
TGGTCCGGCAGCGTACAGGCCACCACTGTCCAACTGCTGTGATGGTGGTGCTCATCATGGTGTGGGATGG
CATCCCTCTTCCAATGGCCGACCGGCTATACACAGAGCTCACAGAGAATCTAAAGTCATACAATGGGCAC
CCTACCGACAGAAGATGCACCCTCAATGAAAATCGTACCTGTACATGTCAAGGAATTGATCCAGAGACTT
GTGGAGCTTCATTCTCTTTTGGCTGTTCATGGAGTATGTACTTTAATGGCTGTAAGTTTGGTAGAAGCCC
AAGCCCCAGAAGATTTAGAATTGATCCAAGCTCTCCCTTACATGAAAAAAACCTTGAAGATAACTTACAG
AGTTTGGCTACACGATTAGCTCCAATTTATAAGCAGTATGCTCCAGTAGCTTACCAAAATCAGGTGGAAT
ATGAAAATGTTGCCCGAGAATGTCGGCTTGGCAGCAAGGAAGGTCGTCCCTTCTCTGGGGTCACTGCTTG
CCTGGACTTCTGTGCTCATCCCTACAGGGCCATTCACAACATGAATAATGGAAGCACTGTGGTTTGTACC
TTAACTCGAGAAGATAACCGCTCTTTGGGTGTTATTCCTCAAGATGAGCAGCTCCATGTGCTACCTCTTT
ATAAGCTTTCAGACACAGATGAGTTTGGCTCCAAGGAAGGAATGGAAGCCAAGATCAAATCTGGGGCCAT
CGAGGTCCTGGCACCCCGCCGCAAAAAAAGAACGTGTTTCACTCAGCCTGTTCCCCGTTCTGGAAAGAAG
AGGGCTGCGATGATGACGGAGGTTCTTGCACATAAGATAAGGGCAGTGGAAAAGAAACCTATTCCCCGAA
TCAAGCGGAAGAATAACTCAACAACAACAAACAACAGTAAGCCTTCGTCACTGCCAACCTTAGGGAGTAA
CACTGAGACCGTGCAACCTGAAGTAAAAAGTGAAACCGAACCCCATTTTATCTTAAAAAGTTCAGACAAC
ACTAAAACTTATTCGCTGATGCCATCCGCTCCTCACCCAGTGAAAGAGGCATCTCCAGGCTTCTCCTGGT
CCCCGAAGACTGCTTCAGCCACACCAGCTCCACTGAAGAATGACGCAACAGCCTCATGCGGGTTTTCAGA
AAGAAGCAGCACTCCCCACTGTACGATGCCTTCGGGAAGACTCAGTGGTGCCAATGCAGCTGCTGCTGAT
GGCCCTGGCATTTCACAGCTTGGCGAAGTGGCTCCTCTCCCCACCCTGTCTGCTCCTGTGATGGAGCCCC
TCATTAATTCTGAGCCTTCCACTGGTGTGACTGAGCCGCTAACGCCTCATCAGCCAAACCACCAGCCCTC
CTTCCTCACCTCTCCTCAAGACCTTGCCTCTTCTCCAATGGAAGAAGATGAGCAGCATTCTGAAGCAGAT
GAGCCTCCATCAGACGAACCCCTATCTGATGACCCCCTGTCACCTGCTGAGGAGAAATTGCCCCACATTG
ATGAGTATTGGTCAGACAGTGAGCACATCTTTTTGGATGCAAATATTGGTGGGGTGGCCATCGCACCTGC
TCACGGCTCGGTTTTGATTGAGTGTGCCCGGCGGGAGCTGCACGCTACCACTCCTGTTGAGCACCCCAAC
CGTAATCATCCAACCCGCCTCTCCCTTGTCTTTTACCAGCACAAAAACCTAAATAAGCCCCAACATGGTT
TTGAACTAAACAAGATTAAGTTTGAGGCTAAAGAAGCTAAGAATAAGAAAATGAAGGCCTCAGAGCAAAA
AGACCAGGCAGCTAATGAAGGTCCAGAACAGTCCTCTGAAGTAAATGAATTGAACCAAATTCCTTCTCAT
AAAGCATTAACATTAACCCATGACAATGTTGTCACCGTGTCCCCTTATGCTCTCACACACGTTGCGGGGC
CCTATAACCATTGGGTCTGTAGGATAAGGGCGAATTCTGCAGATATCCATCACACTGGCGGCCGCGACTA
CAAGGATGACGATGACAAGGATTACAAAGACGACGATGATAAGGACTATAAGGATGATGACGACAAATAA
TAGCAATTCCTCGACGACTGCATAGGGTTACCCCCCTCTCCCTCCCCCCCCCCNTAACGTTACTGGCCGA
AGCCGCTTGGAATAAGGCCGGTGTGCGTTTGTCTATATGTTATTTTCCACCATATTGCCGTCTTTTGGCA
ATGTGAGGGCCCGGAAACCTGGCCCTGTCTTCTTGACGAGCATTCCTAGGGGTCTTTCCCCTCTCGCCAA
AGGAATGCAAGGTCTGTTGAATGTCGTGAAGGAAGCAGTTCCTCTGGAAGCTTCTTGAAGACAAACAACG
TCTGTAGCGACCCTTTGCAGGCAGCGGAACCCCCCACCTGGCGACAGGTGCCTCTGCGGCCAAAAGCCAC
GTGTATAAGATACACCTGCAAAGGCGGCACAACCCCAGTGCCACGTTGTGAGTTGGATAGTTGTGGAAAG
AGTCAAATGGCTCTCCTCAAGCGTATTCAACAAGGGGCTGAAGGATGCCCAGAAGGTACCCCATTGTATG
GGATCTGATCTGGGGCCTCGGTGCACATGCTTTACATGTGTTTAGTCGAGGTTAAAAAACGTCTAGGCCC
CCCGAACCACGGGGACGTGGTTTTCCTTTGAAAAACACGATGATAATGACCATGGTGAGCAAGCAGATCC
TGAAGAACACCGGCCTGCAGGAGATCATGAGCTTCAAGGTGAACCTGGAGGGCGTGGTGAACAACCACGT
GTTCACCATGGAGGGCTGCGGCAAGGGCAACATCCTGTTCGGCAACCAGCTGGTGCAGATCCGCGTGACC
AAGGGCGCCCCCCTGCCCTTCGCCTTCGACATCCTGAGCCCCGCCTTCCAGTACGGCAACCGCACCTTCA
CCAAGTACCCCGAGGACATCAGCGACTTCTTCATCCAGAGCTTCCCCGCCGGCTTCGTGTACGAGCGCAC
CCTGCGCTACGAGGACGGCGGCCTGGTGGAGATCCGCAGCGACATCAACCTGATCGAGGGGATGTTCGTG
TACCGCGTGGAGTACAAGGGCCGCAACTTCCCCAACGACGGCCCCGTGATGAAGAAGACCATCACCGGCC
TGCAGCCCAGCTTCGAGGTGGTGTACATGAACGACGGCGTGCTGGTGGGCCAGGTGATCCTGGTGTACCG
CCTGAACAGCGGCAAGTTCTACAGCTGCCACATGCGCACCCTGATGAAGAGCAAGGGCGTGGTGAAGGAC
TTCCCCGAGTACCACTTCATCCAGCACCGCCTGGAGAAGACCTACGTGGAGGACGGCGGCTTCGTAGAGC
AGCACGAGACCGCCATCGCCCAGCTGACCAGCCTGGGCAAGCCCCTGGGCAGCCTGCACGAGTGGGTGTA
AGCTCGAGCATGCATCTAGAGGGCCCTATTCCCTTTAGTGAGGGTTAATTGCTAGAGCTCGCTGATCAGC
CTCGACTGTGCCTTCTAGTTGCCAGCCATCTGTTGTTTGCCCCTCCCCCGTGCCTTCCTTGACCCTGGAA
GGTGCCACTCTCACTGTCCTTTCCTAATAAAATGAGGAAATTGCATCGCATTGTCTGAGTAGGTGTCATT
CTATTCTGGGGGGTGGGGTGGGGCAGGACAGCAAGGGGGAGGATTGGGAAGACAATAGCAGGCATGCTGG
GGCGCCGGCGCGCGTAAATTGTAAGCGTTAATATTTTGTTAAAATTCGCGTTAAATTTTTGTTAAATCAG
CTCATTTTTTAACCAATAGGCCGAAATCGGCAAAATCCCTTATAAATCAAAAGAATAGACCGAGATAGGG
T
[37 nt withheld, positions 9802-9838]
AAAGAACGTGGACTCCAACGTCAAAGG
[49 nt withheld, positions 9866-9914]
T
[91 nt withheld, positions 9916-10006]
G
[124 nt withheld, positions 10008-10131]
CAGGTGGCACTTTTCGGGGAAATGTGCGCGGAACCCCTATTTGTTTATTTTTCTAAATACATTCAAATAT
GTATCCGCTCATGAGACAATAACCCTGATAAATGCTTCAATAATATTGAAAAAGGAAGAATCCTGAGGCG
GAAAGAACCAGCTGTGGAATGTGTGTCAGTTAGGGTGTGGAAAGTCCCCAGGCTCCCCAGCAGGCAGAAG
TATGCAAAGCATGCATCTCAATTAGTCAGCAACCAGGTGTGGAAAGTCCCCAGGCTCCCCAGCAGGCAGA
AGTATGCAAAGCATGCATCTCAATTAGTCAGCAACCATAGTCCCGCCCCTAACTCCGCCCAGTTCCGCCC
ATTCTCCGCCCCATGGCTGACTAATTTTTTTTATTTATGCAGAGGCCGAGGCCGCCTCGGCCTCTGAGCT
ATTCCAGAAGTAGTGAGGAGGCTTTTTTGGAGGCCTAGGCTTTTGCAAAGATCGATCAAGAGACAGGATG
AGGATCGTTTCGCATGATTGAACAAGATGGATTGCACGCAGGTTCTCCGGCCGCTTGGGTGGAGAGGCTA
TTCGGCTATGACTGGGCACAACAGACAATCGGCTGCTCTGATGCCGCCGTGTTCCGGCTGTCAGCGCAGG
GGCGCCCGGTTCTTTTTGTCAAGACCGACCTGTCCGGTGCCCTGAATGAACTGCAAGACGAGGCAGCGCG
GCTATCGTGGCTGGCCACGACGGGCGTTCCTTGCGCAGCTGTGCTCGACGTTGTCACTGAAGCGGGAAGG
GACTGGCTGCTATTGGGCGAAGTGCCGGGGCAGGATCTCCTGTCATCTCACCTTGCTCCTGCCGAGAAAG
TATCCATCATGGCTGATGCAATGCGGCGGCTGCATACGCTTGATCCGGCTACCTGCCCATTCGACCACCA
AGCGAAACATCGCATCGAGCGAGCACGTACTCGGATGGAAGCCGGTCTTGTCGATCAGGATGATCTGGAC
GAAGAACATCAGGGGCTCGCGCCAGCCGAACTGTTCGCCAGGCTCAAGGCGAGCATGCCCGACGGCGAGG
ATCTCGTCGTGACCCATGGCGATGCCTGCTTGCCGAATATCATGGTGGAAAATGGCCGCTTTTCTGGATT
CATCGACTGTGGCCGGCTGGGTGTGGCGGACCGCTATCAGGACATAGCGTTGGCTACCCGTGATATTGCT
GAAGAACTTGGCGGCGAATGGGCTGACCGCTTCCTCGTGCTTTACGGTATCGCCGCTCCCGATTCGCAGC
GCATCGCCTTCTATCGCCTTCTTGACGAGTTCTTCTGAGCGGGACTCTGGGGTTCGAAATGACCGACCAA
GCGACGCCCAACCTGCCATCACGAGATTTCGATTCCACCGCCGCCTTCTATGAAAGGTTGGGCTTCGGAA
TCGTTTTCCGGGACGCCGGCTGGATGATCCTCCAGCGCGGGGATCTCATGCTGGAGTTCTTCGCCCACCC
TAGGGGGAGGCTAACTGAAACACGGAAGGAGACAATACCGGAAGGAACCCGCGCTATGACGGCAATAAAA
AGACAGAATAAAACGCACGGTGTTGGGTCGTTTGTTCATAAACGCGGGGTTCGGTCCCAGGGCTGGCACT
CTGTCGATACCCCACCGAGACCCCATTGGGGCCAATACGCCCGCGTTTCTTCCTTTTCCCCACCCCACCC
CCCAAGTTCGGGTGAAGGCCCAGGGCTCGCAGCCAACGTCGGGGCGGCAGGCCCTGCCATAGCCTCAGGT
TACTCATATATACTTTAGATTGATTTAAAACTTCATTTTTAATTTAAAAGGATCTAGGTGAAGATCCTTT
TTGATAATCTCATGACCAAAATCCCTTAACGTG
