LOCUS       Exported 695 bp ds-DNA linear SYN 01-JUN-2021
DEFINITION  Expresses TET1 with a mutated catalytic domain in mammalian cells.
ACCESSION   .
VERSION     .
KEYWORDS    pIRES-hrGFP II-mTET1
SOURCE      synthetic DNA construct
  ORGANISM  synthetic DNA construct
REFERENCE   1 (bases 1 to 695)
  AUTHORS   Jin C, Lu Y, Jelinek J, Liang S, Estecio MR, Barton MC, Issa JP
  TITLE     TET1 is a maintenance DNA demethylase that prevents methylation
            spreading in differentiated cells.
  JOURNAL   Nucleic Acids Res. 2014 Jun;42(11):6956-71. doi: 10.1093/nar/gku372.
            Epub 2014 May 29.
  PUBMED    24875481
REFERENCE   2 (bases 1 to 695)
  AUTHORS   .
  TITLE     Direct Submission
  JOURNAL   Exported Jun 1, 2021 from SnapGene Server 1.1.58
            http://www.snapgene.com
FEATURES             Location/Qualifiers
     source          1..695
                     /organism="synthetic DNA construct"
                     /mol_type="other DNA"
ORIGIN
        1 tcgtcatcct tgtagtcgcg gccgccagtg tgatggatat ctgcagaatt cgcccttatc
       61 ctacagaccc aatggttata gggccccgca acgtgtgtga gagcataagg ggacacggtg
      121 acaacattgt catgggttaa tgttaatgct ttatgagaag gaatttggtt caattcattt
      181 acttcagagg actgttctgg accttcatta gctgcctggt ctttttgctc tgaggccttc
      241 attttcttat tcttagcttc tttagcctca aacttaatct tgtttagttc aaaaccatgt
      301 tggggcttat ttaggttttt gtgctggtaa aagacaaggg agaggcgggt tggatgatta
      361 cggttggggt gctcaacagg agtggtagcg tgcagctccc gccgggcaca ctcaatcaaa
      421 accgagccgt gagcaggtgc gatggccacc ccaccaatat ttgcatccaa aaagatgtgc
      481 tcactgtctg accaatactc atcaatgtgg ggcaatttct cctcagcagg tgacaggggg
      541 tcatcagata ggggttcgtc tgatggaggc tcatctgctt cagaatgctg ctcatcttct
      601 tccattggag aagaggcaag gtcttgagga gaggtgagga aggagggctg gtggtttggc
      661 tgatgaggcg ttagcggctc agtcacacca gtgga
//
