>Addgene plasmid #83569 | pIRES-hrGFP II-mTET1 | depositor partial sequence | sequence record 191041 | Forward sequencing primer (for 5' end of insert)
AGACCCAAGCTTCTGGAGGCCCGGGCTTTCAGGGTACCGAAGAAGGATCCAAGGAGGAATTCGCCCTTAT
TATGGACTCTGTAGCTATGTCTCGATCCCGCCATGCAAGGCCTTCCAGATTAGTCAGGAAGGAAGATGTA
AACAAAAAAAAGAAAAACAGCCAACTACGAAAGACAACCAAGGGAGCCAACAAAAATGTGGCATCAGTCA
AGACTTTAAGCCCTGGAAAATTAAAGCAATTAATTCAAGAAAGAGATGTTAAGAAAAAAACAGAACCTAA
ACCACCCGTGCCAGTCAGAAGCCTTCTGACAAGAGCTGGAGCAGCACGCATGAATTTGGATAGGACTGAG
GTTCTTTTTCAGAACCCAGAGTCCTTAACCTGCAATGGGTTTACAATGGCGCTACGAAGCACCTCTCTTA
GCAGGCGACTCTCCCAACCCCCACTGGTCGTAGCCAAATCCAAAAAGGTTCCACTTTCTAAGGGTTTAGA
AAAGCAACATGATTGTGATTATAAGATACTCCCTGCTTTGGGAGTAAAGCACTCAGAAAATGATTCGGTT
CCAATGCAAGACACCCAAGTCCTTCCTGATATAGAGACTCTAATTGGTGTACAAAATCCCTCTTTACTTA
AAGGTAAGAGCCAAGAGACAACTCAGTTTTGGTCCCAAAGAGTTGAGGATTCCAAGATCAATATCCCTAC
CCACAGTGGCCCTGCAGCTGAGATCCTTCCTGGGCCACTGGA
